Addgene plasmid #171656: T7-5-QUAS-GFP_ColE1
Purpose: QUAS five base pairs downstream of a T7 promoter. Expresses GFP in BL21(DE3) E. coli. Contains ColE1 origin of replication.
Depositing lab: Tara Deans. Depositing organization: University of Utah. Publication: Enhanced regulation of prokaryotic gene expression by a eukaryotic transcriptional activator. MacDonald IC, Seamons TR, Emmons JC, Javdan SB, Deans TL. Nat Commun. 2021 Jul 5;12(1):4109. doi: 10.1038/s41467-021-24434-9. PubMed 34226549.
Backbone
  Vector backbone: QUAS-0-T7-GFP_ColE1
  Backbone size w/o insert (bp): 2761
  Total vector size (bp): 2861
  Vector type: Bacterial Expression
Growth in bacteria
  Bacterial resistance: Ampicillin, 100 μg/mL
  Growth temperature: 37°C
  Growth strain: DH5alpha
  Copy number: High Copy
Gene/Insert
  Gene/Insert name: T7-5-QUAS
  Insert size (bp): 98
  Promoter: T7
  Tag / fusion protein: ssrA degradation tag (DAS+4) (C terminal on backbone)
  Cloning method: Restriction Enzyme; 5′ cloning site KpnI (not destroyed); 3′ cloning site NdeI (not destroyed)
  Sequencing primers: 5′ GAATAGTGTATGCGGCGACC; 3′ CTGCACGCCGTAGGTCAG
Terms and licenses: Academic/Nonprofit Terms; Industry Terms: Not Available to Industry
How to cite: T7-5-QUAS-GFP_ColE1 was a gift from Tara Deans (Addgene plasmid # 171656 ; http://n2t.net/addgene:171656 ; RRID:Addgene_171656)
