[The description below was written by a language model from this plasmid's Addgene catalogue record and pLannotate feature annotations shown in this document.]
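Description:
T7-5-QUAS-GFP_ColE1 is a compact (about 2.9 kb) bacterial expression plasmid built to test how a eukaryotic regulatory element behaves when placed next to a phage promoter in E. coli. It replicates from a high-copy ColE1/pUC-type origin and is selected with ampicillin through a β-lactamase gene driven by its native bla promoter. A lambda t0 terminator lies beyond the origin, where it presumably helps insulate neighbouring transcription units from one another.

The payload is a single reporter cassette. A T7 promoter is followed, five base pairs downstream according to the record, by a QUAS site, the binding sequence recognised by the QF transcriptional activator of the Neurospora Q system. This roughly 98 bp T7-5-QUAS segment was cloned between KpnI and NdeI sites, replacing the corresponding region of a related parent plasmid, QUAS-0-T7-GFP_ColE1. The automated annotation does not label QUAS itself, but the gap between the T7 promoter and the ribosome binding site is consistent with its stated position. Translation starts from the efficient T7 gene 10 RBS, producing EGFP, and transcription ends at a T7 terminator. The catalogue entry lists a C-terminal ssrA-type degradation tag (DAS+4) on the reporter, which would shorten the protein's lifetime so that fluorescence follows expression more closely; this tag is also not called out in the feature table, where a short region after EGFP is annotated only as a multiple cloning site fragment.

Because expression depends on T7 RNA polymerase, GFP is produced in BL21(DE3). The plasmid appears to be one of a series varying QUAS placement relative to the promoter, used to study regulation of prokaryotic gene expression by a eukaryotic activator.
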