Features (pLannotate 1.2.2; 9 found; start..end, strand, type, name):
      1..861     -  CDS            AmpR: β-lactamase; bla; confers resistance to ampicillin, carbenicillin, and related antibiotics
    862..966     -  promoter       AmpR promoter: bla
    994..1012    +  promoter       T7 promoter: promoter for bacteriophage T7 RNA polymerase
   1051..1071    +  RBS            RBS: efficient ribosome binding site from bacteriophage T7 gene 10 (Olins and Rangwala, 1989)
   1080..1796    +  CDS            EGFP: EGFP is a basic (constitutively fluorescent) green fluorescent protein published in 1996, derived from Aequorea victoria. It is reported to be a rapidly-maturing weak dimer with moderate acid sensitivity.
   1797..1816    +  misc_feature   MCS (fragment): multiple cloning site
   1869..1916    +  terminator     T7 terminator: transcription terminator for bacteriophage T7 RNA polymerase
   2080..2668    -  rep_origin     ori: high-copy-number ColE1/pMB1/pBR322/pUC origin of replication
   2756..2850    -  terminator     lambda t0 terminator: transcription terminator from phage lambda
>Addgene plasmid #171656 | T7-5-QUAS-GFP_ColE1 | addgene full sequence | sequence record 341150 | Addgene NGS Result
TTACCAATGCTTAATCAGTGAGGCACCTATCTCAGCGATCTGTCTATTTCGTTCATCCATAGTTGCCTGA
CTCCCCGTCGTGTAGATAACTACGATACGGGAGGGCTTACCATCTGGCCCCAGTGCTGCAATGATACCGC
GAGACCCACGCTCACCGGCTCCAGATTTATCAGCAATAAACCAGCCAGCCGGAAGGGCCGAGCGCAGAAG
TGGTCCTGCAACTTTATCCGCCTCCATCCAGTCTATTAATTGTTGCCGGGAAGCTAGAGTAAGTAGTTCG
CCAGTTAATAGTTTGCGCAACGTTGTTGCCATTGCTACAGGCATCGTGGTGTCACGCTCGTCGTTTGGTA
TGGCTTCATTCAGCTCCGGTTCCCAACGATCAAGGCGAGTTACATGATCCCCCATGTTGTGCAAAAAAGC
GGTTAGCTCCTTCGGTCCTCCGATCGTTGTCAGAAGTAAGTTGGCCGCAGTGTTATCACTCATGGTTATG
GCAGCACTGCATAATTCTCTTACTGTCATGCCATCCGTAAGATGCTTTTCTGTGACTGGTGAGTACTCAA
CCAAGTCATTCTGAGAATAGTGTATGCGGCGACCGAGTTGCTCTTGCCCGGCGTCAATACGGGATAATAC
CGCGCCACATAGCAGAACTTTAAAAGTGCTCATCATTGGAAAACGTTCTTCGGGGCGAAAACTCTCAAGG
ATCTTACCGCTGTTGAGATCCAGTTCGATGTAACCCACTCGTGCACCCAACTGATCTTCAGCATCTTTTA
CTTTCACCAGCGTTTCTGGGTGAGCAAAAACAGGAAGGCAAAATGCCGCAAAAAAGGGAATAAGGGCGAC
ACGGAAATGTTGAATACTCATACTCTTCCTTTTTCAATATTATTGAAGCATTTATCAGGGTTATTGTCTC
ATGAGCGGATACATATTTGAATGTATTTAGAAAAATAAACAAATAGGGGTTCCGCGCGCTAGCGGTACCC
GATCCCGCGAAATTAATACGACTCACTATAGGCACATGGGTAATCGCTTATCCCCCCGAATTCAACCGGT
TTGTTTAACTTTAAGAAGGAGGAGTACATATGGTGAGCAAGGGCGAGGAGCTGTTCACCGGGGTGGTGCC
CATCCTGGTCGAGCTGGACGGCGACGTAAACGGCCACAAGTTCAGCGTGTCCGGCGAGGGCGAGGGCGAT
GCCACCTACGGCAAGCTGACCCTGAAGTTCATCTGCACCACCGGCAAGCTGCCCGTGCCCTGGCCCACCC
TCGTGACCACCCTGACCTACGGCGTGCAGTGCTTCAGCCGCTACCCCGACCACATGAAGCAGCACGACTT
CTTCAAGTCCGCCATGCCCGAAGGCTACGTCCAGGAGCGCACCATCTTCTTCAAGGACGACGGCAACTAC
AAGACCCGCGCCGAGGTGAAGTTCGAGGGCGACACCCTGGTGAACCGCATCGAGCTGAAGGGCATCGACT
TCAAGGAGGACGGCAACATCCTGGGGCACAAGCTGGAGTACAACTACAACAGCCACAACGTCTATATCAT
GGCCGACAAGCAGAAGAACGGCATCAAGGTGAACTTCAAGATCCGCCACAACATCGAGGACGGCAGCGTG
CAGCTCGCCGACCACTACCAGCAGAACACCCCCATCGGCGACGGCCCCGTGCTGCTGCCCGACAACCACT
ACCTGAGCACCCAGTCCGCCCTGAGCAAAGACCCCAACGAGAAGCGCGATCACATGGTCCTGCTGGAGTT
CGTGACCGCCGCCGGGATCACTCTCGGCATGGACGAGCTGTACAAGTCCGGACTCAGATCTCGAGCGGCG
AACGACGAAAACTACTCTGAAAACTACGCGGACGCGTCTTAGAAGCTTCTAGCATAACCCCTTGGGGCCT
CTAAACGGGTCTTGAGGGGTTTTTTGCCCGGGGGATCCCCTAGGGCGTTCGGCTGCGGCGAGCGGTATCA
GCTCACTCAAAGGCGGTAATACGGTTATCCACAGAATCAGGGGATAACGCAGGAAAGAACATGTGAGCAA
AAGGCCAGCAAAAGGCCAGGAACCGTAAAAAGGCCGCGTTGCTGGCGTTTTTCCATAGGCTCCGCCCCCC
TGACGAGCATCACAAAAATCGACGCTCAAGTCAGAGGTGGCGAAACCCGACAGGACTATAAAGATACCAG
GCGTTTCCCCCTGGAAGCTCCCTCGTGCGCTCTCCTGTTCCGACCCTGCCGCTTACCGGATACCTGTCCG
CCTTTCTCCCTTCGGGAAGCGTGGCGCTTTCTCATAGCTCACGCTGTAGGTATCTCAGTTCGGTGTAGGT
CGTTCGCTCCAAGCTGGGCTGTGTGCACGAACCCCCCGTTCAGCCCGACCGCTGCGCCTTATCCGGTAAC
TATCGTCTTGAGTCCAACCCGGTAAGACACGACTTATCGCCACTGGCAGCAGCCACTGGTAACAGGATTA
GCAGAGCGAGGTATGTAGGCGGTGCTACAGAGTTCTTGAAGTGGTGGCCTAACTACGGCTACACTAGAAG
GACAGTATTTGGTATCTGCGCTCTGCTGAAGCCAGTTACCTTCGGAAAAAGAGTTGGTAGCTCTTGATCC
GGCAAACAAACCACCGCTGGTAGCGGTGGTTTTTTTGTTTGCAAGCAGCAGATTACGCGCAGAAAAAAAG
GATCTCAAGAAGATCCTTTGATCTTTTCTACGGGGTCTGACGCTCAGTGGAACGAAAACTCACGTTAAGG
GATTTTGGTCATGACTAGTGCTTGGATTCTCACCAATAAAAAACGCCCGGCGGCAACCGAGCGTTCTGAA
CAAATCCAGATGGAGTTCTGAGGTCATTACTGGATCTATCAACAGGAGTCCAAGCGAGCTC
